>Addgene plasmid #197758 | pMC-6-RcTAL-9 | addgene full sequence | sequence record 393130 | Addgene NGS Result
GTCAGTGAGCGAGGAAGCGGAAGAGCGCCCAATACGCAAACCGCCTCTCCCCGCGCGTTGGCCGATTCAT
TAATCACTCTGTGGTCTCAAATGACGCTCCAATCACAGACTGCTAAAGACTGCCTTGCATTAGATGGCGC
TTTAACGCTGGTGCAATGCGAGGCCATCGCTACACATAGGTCCCGAATAAGCGTCACTCCTGCCCTCAGA
GAGAGATGTGCAAGGGCTCACGCCCGTCTGGAACACGCCATCGCCGAGCAAAGACATATATACGGCATAA
CCACTGGGTTTGGCCCGCTTGCAAATCGACTGATTGGAGCAGATCAAGGCGCAGAACTCCAACAAAACCT
TATTTACCACCTTGCCACGGGGGTTGGGCCAAAATTGAGTTGGGCTGAGGCAAGGGCCCTGATGTTGGCC
AGGCTGAACTCAATTCTCCAGGGAGCTTCAGGGGCTTCCCCAGAGACAATCGATCGTATCGTAGCAGTAC
TCAACGCTGGATTTGCCCCCGAGGTTCCGGCTCAAGGAACTGTCGGCGCAAGCGGTGACCTGACCCCGCT
CGCACACATGGTGCTCGCTCTGCAGGGCCGAGGTCGTATGATTGACCCAAGTGGCCGTGTTCAAGAGGCC
GGAGCCGTCATGGATCGTCTGTGCGGTGGGCCCCTGACCCTGGCTGCCAGGGACGGACTGGCACTGGTAA
ACGGAACTTCCGCTATGACGGCCATTGCCGCCCTCACCGGTGTAGAAGCTGCCAGAGCCATAGATGCTGC
TTTAAGGCACTCCGCTGTACTTATGGAAGTACTTAGCGGACACGCAGAGGCATGGCATCCTGCCTTTGCA
GAGCTTCGTCCTCATCCAGGTCAATTGAGAGCCACAGAGCGTCTTGCACAAGCCTTAGATGGCGCCGGTA
GAGTGTGTAGGACCTTAACTGCTGCAAGACGTCTTACCGCCGCCGACCTGAGGCCCGAGGACCATCCCGC
ACAGGATGCCTACTCATTGAGAGTAGTTCCGCAATTAGTAGGGGCAGTCTGGGACACACTTGATTGGCAT
GACAGGGTAGTCACGTGCGAGTTAAACAGCGTCACAGATAACCCTATATTTCCTGAGGGCTGCGCTGTGC
CTGCTCTCCATGGCGGGAACTTTATGGGTGTACATGTCGCACTCGCTTCTGATGCACTGAACGCTGCATT
GGTAACTCTGGCTGGTTTAGTTGAGAGGCAGATCGCAAGACTGACAGACGAGAAGTTGAATAAGGGCTTA
CCAGCATTCCTCCACGGAGGACAGGCTGGATTACAAAGTGGGTTCATGGGGGCCCAAGTCACCGCTACTG
CTTTGCTCGCCGAAATGCGAGCTAACGCTACCCCTGTCTCAGTACAGTCTCTTTCAACAAATGGCGCAAA
CCAGGACGTTGTGTCCATGGGTACGATTGCAGCCAGGCGAGCACGAGCACAATTGTTACCGCTGTCACAG
ATTCAGGCTATTTTGGCATTAGCTTTGGCACAAGCTATGGATTTGTTAGACGATCCGGAAGGACAAGCAG
GCTGGTCACTCACTGCCAGGGACCTCAGGGACCGAATCAGGGCTGTAAGTCCCGGATTACGTGCCGATAG
GCCACTTGCCGGGCACATTGAGGCAGTCGCACAAGGACTTCGTCATCCATCTGCCGCTGCCGACCCTCCG
GCTAGTGGTTGAGCTTTGAGACCACGAAGTGGCTCTTCAGTGGACGAAAGGGCCTCGTGATACGCCTATT
TTTATAGGTTAATGTCATGATAATAATGGTTTCTTAGACGTCAGGTGGCACTTTTCGGGGAAATGTGCGC
GGAACCCCTATTTGTTTATTTTTCTAAATACATTCAAATATGTATCCGCTCATGAGACAATAACCCTGAT
AAATGCTTCAATAATATTGAAAAAGGAAGAGTATGCGCTCACGCAACTGGTCCAGAACCTTGACCGAACG
CAGCGGTGGTAACGGCGCAGTGGCGGTTTTCATGGCTTGTTATGACTGTTTTTTTTTGGGGTACAGTCTA
TGCCTCGGGCATCCAAGCAGCAAGCGCGTTACGCCGTGGGTCGATGTTTGATGTTATGGAGCAGCAACGA
TGTTACGCAGCAGGGCAGTCGCCCTAAAACAAAGTTAAACATCATGAGGGAAGCGGTGATCGCCGAAGTA
TCGACTCAACTATCAGAGGTAGTTGGCGTCATCGAGCGCCATCTCGAACCGACGTTGCTGGCCGTACATT
TGTACGGCTCCGCAGTGGATGGCGGCCTGAAGCCACACAGCGATATTGATTTGCTGGTTACGGTGACCGT
AAGGCTTGATGAAACAACGCGGCGAGCTTTGATCAACGACCTTTTGGAAACTTCGGCTTCCCCTGGAGAG
AGCGAGATTCTCCGCGCTGTAGAAGTCACCATTGTTGTGCACGACGACATCATTCCGTGGCGTTATCCAG
CTAAGCGCGAACTGCAATTTGGAGAATGGCAGCGCAATGACATTCTTGCAGGTATCTTCGAGCCAGCCAC
GATCGACATTGATCTGGCTATCTTGCTGACAAAAGCAAGAGAACATAGCGTTGCCTTGGTAGGTCCAGCG
GCGGAGGAACTCTTTGATCCGGTTCCTGAACAGGATCTATTTGAGGCGCTAAATGAAACCTTAACGCTAT
GGAACTCGCCGCCCGACTGGGCTGGCGATGAGCGAAATGTAGTGCTTACGTTGTCCCGCATTTGGTACAG
CGCAGTAACCGGCAAAATCGCGCCGAAGGATGTCGCTGCCGACTGGGCAATGGAGCGCCTGCCGGCCCAG
TATCAGCCCGTCATACTTGAAGCTAGACAGGCTTATCTTGGACAAGAAGAAGATCGCTTGGCCTCGCGCG
CAGATCAGTTGGAAGAATTTGTCCATTACGTAAAAGGCGAGATCACCAAGGTAGTCGGCAAATAACTGTC
AGACCAAGTTTACTCATATATACTTTAGATTGATTTAAAACTTCATTTTTAATTTAAAAGGATCTAGGTG
AAGATCCTTTTTGATAATCTCATGACCAAAATCCCTTAACGTGAGTTTTCGTTCCACTGAGCGTCAGACC
CCGTAGAAAAGATCAAAGGATCTTCTTGAGATCCTTTTTTTCTGCGCGTAATCTGCTGCTTGCAAACAAA
AAAACCACCGCTACCAGCGGTGGTTTGTTTGCCGGATCAAGAGCTACCAACTCTTTTTCCGAAGGTAACT
GGCTTCAGCAGAGCGCAGATACCAAATACTGTTCTTCTAGTGTAGCCGTAGTTAGGCCACCACTTCAAGA
ACTCTGTAGCACCGCCTACATACCTCGCTCTGCTAATCCTGTTACCAGTGGCTGCTGCCAGTGGCGATAA
GTCGTGTCTTACCGGGTTGGACTCAAGACGATAGTTACCGGATAAGGCGCAGCGGTCGGGCTGAACGGGG
GGTTCGTGCACACAGCCCAGCTTGGAGCGAACGACCTACACCGAACTGAGATACCTACAGCGTGAGCTAT
GAGAAAGCGCCACGCTTCCCGAAGGGAGAAAGGCGGACAGGTATCCGGTAAGCGGCAGGGTCGGAACAGG
AGAGCGCACGAGGGAGCTTCCAGGGGGAAACGCCTGGTATCTTTATAGTCCTGTCGGGTTTCGCCACCTC
TGACTTGAGCGTCGATTTTTGTGATGCTCGTCAGGGGGGCGGAGCCTATGGAAAAACGCCAGCAACGCGG
CCTTTTTACGGTTCCTGGCCTTTTGCTGGCCTTTTGCTCACATGTTCTTTCCTGCGTTATCCCCTGATTC
TGTGGATAACCGTATTACCGCCTTTGAGTGAGCTGATACCGCTCGCCGCAGCCGAACGACCGAGCGCAGC
GA
Features (pLannotate 1.2.2; 8 found; start..end, strand, type, name):
      1..23      +  rep_origin     RSF ori (fragment): Plasmids containing the RSF 1030 origin of replication can be propagated in E. coli cells that contain additional plasmids with compatible origins.
     25..74      +  CDS            lacI (fragment): lac repressor; lacI; The lac repressor binds to the lac operator to inhibit transcription in E. coli. This inhibition can be relieved by adding lactose or isopropyl-β-D-thiogalactopyranoside (IPTG).
    115..1662    +  CDS            hutH: TALY_RHOS4 - Experimental evidence at protein level: Swiss-Prot protein existence level 1. Catalyzes the non-oxidative deamination of L-tyrosine. Has very low phenylalanine ammonia-lyase activity (in vitro). From Rhodobacter sphaeroides (strain ATCC 17023 / DSM 158 / JCM 6121 / NBRC 12203 / NCIMB 8253 / ATH 2.4.1.) (Cereibacter sphaeroides).
   1818..1922    +  promoter       AmpR promoter: bla
   1913..1993    -  CDS            int (fragment): INT2_ECOLX - Protein inferred from homology: Swiss-Prot protein existence level 3. Putative integrase believed to be involved in the insertion of antibiotic resistance genes into plasmids and transposons. From Escherichia coli.
   2081..2137    +  CDS            GmR (fragment): gentamycin acetyltransferase; aacC1; confers resistance to gentamycin
   2144..2932    +  CDS            aadA: S3AD_ECOLX - Experimental evidence at protein level: Swiss-Prot protein existence level 1. Mediates bacterial resistance to the antibiotics streptomycin and spectinomycin. From Escherichia coli.
   3106..3694    +  rep_origin     ori: high-copy-number ColE1/pMB1/pBR322/pUC origin of replication
