[The description below was written by a language model from this plasmid's Addgene catalogue record and pLannotate feature annotations shown in this document.]
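Description:
pMC-6-RcTAL-9 is a Phytobrick/MoClo Level 0 part plasmid from a modular toolkit and parts library for plant genome engineering. It is built on the self-made pMC-6-ccdB-9 acceptor backbone, whose name implies that a ccdB counter-selection cassette occupied the position now taken by the insert. The sequenced plasmid is 3,852 nt and is maintained in E. coli as a high-copy plasmid through a ColE1/pUC-type origin. Selection is with spectinomycin, conferred by an aadA gene (streptomycin/spectinomycin adenylyltransferase) downstream of an AmpR (bla) promoter annotation. Short annotated fragments of an integrase, a gentamicin acetyltransferase, lacI and an RSF origin appear to be sequence remnants around the marker and cloning region rather than functional elements.

The payload is a coding sequence for RcTAL, recorded as a 1,602 bp insert from Rhodobacter capsulatus. The annotation software matched it by homology to the tyrosine ammonia-lyase of the related species Rhodobacter sphaeroides (hutH/TALY), an enzyme that catalyses non-oxidative deamination of L-tyrosine. The catalogue entry labels the part "FBP" and links it to caffeic acid biosynthesis, but it does not spell out the abbreviation or describe the wider pathway.

No plant promoter or terminator is annotated, as expected for a Level 0 part that supplies only one module. Although the vector is classed as plant expression, the part is presumably meant to be combined with regulatory parts in higher-level assemblies to form a transcriptional unit. The "6" and "9" in the name probably denote the flanking assembly positions, but the record does not define them, and the cloning sites are listed as unknown.
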