Addgene plasmid #197758: pMC-6-RcTAL-9
Purpose: Phytobrick (MoClo) Level 0 Part
Depositing lab: Daniel Voytas. Depositing organization: University of Minnesota. Publication: An extensible vector toolkit and parts library for advanced engineering of plant genomes. Chamness JC, Kumar J, Cruz AJ, Rhuby E, Holum MJ, Cody JP, Tibebu R, Gamo ME, Starker CG, Zhang F, Voytas DF. Plant Genome. 2023 Mar 9:e20312. doi: 10.1002/tpg2.20312. PubMed 36896468.
Backbone
  Vector backbone: pMC-6-ccdB-9
  Backbone manufacturer: Self-made
  Vector type: Plant Expression
Growth in bacteria
  Bacterial resistance: Spectinomycin, 50 μg/mL
  Growth temperature: 37°C
  Growth strain: DH5alpha
  Copy number: High Copy
Gene/Insert
  Gene/Insert name: FBP: RcTAL (caffeic acid biosynthesis)
  Species: Rhodobacter capsulatus
  Insert size (bp): 1602
  Cloning method: Restriction Enzyme; 5′ cloning site Unknown (unknown if destroyed)
Terms and licenses: Academic/Nonprofit Terms; Industry Terms: Not Available to Industry
Depositor comments: Please visit https://doi.org/10.1101/2022.10.15.511792 for bioRxiv preprint.
How to cite: pMC-6-RcTAL-9 was a gift from Daniel Voytas (Addgene plasmid # 197758 ; http://n2t.net/addgene:197758 ; RRID:Addgene_197758)
